Addgene plasmid #119569: pC0.051
Purpose: Level 0 part. Promoter
Depositing lab: Alistair McCormick. Depositing organization: University of Edinburgh. Publication: CyanoGate: A Modular Cloning Suite for Engineering Cyanobacteria Based on the Plant MoClo Syntax. Vasudevan R, Gale GAR, Schiavon AA, Puzorjov A, Malin J, Gillespie MD, Vavitsas K, Zulkower V, Wang B, Howe CJ, Lea-Smith DJ, McCormick AJ. Plant Physiol. 2019 May;180(1):39-55. doi: 10.1104/pp.18.01401. Epub 2019 Feb 28. PubMed 30819783.
Backbone
  Vector backbone: PICH41295
  Backbone size w/o insert (bp): 2247
  Vector type: Synthetic Biology
Growth in bacteria
  Bacterial resistance: Spectinomycin, 50 μg/mL
  Growth temperature: 37°C
  Growth strain: DH5alpha
  Copy number: High Copy
Gene/Insert
  Gene/Insert name: PrnpB
  Insert size (bp): 230
  Mutation: RBS* added (22 bp) upstream of ATG.
  Cloning method: Restriction Enzyme; 5′ cloning site BpiI (destroyed during cloning); 3′ cloning site BpiI (destroyed during cloning)
  Sequencing primers: 5′ ttgagtgagctgataccgct; 3′ GTCTCATGAGCGGATACATATTTGAATG
Terms and licenses: Academic/Nonprofit Terms; Industry Terms: Not Available to Industry
Depositor comments: RNase P subunit B promoter. Please visit https://www.biorxiv.org/content/10.1101/426700v1 for bioRxiv preprint.
How to cite: pC0.051 was a gift from Alistair McCormick (Addgene plasmid # 119569 ; http://n2t.net/addgene:119569 ; RRID:Addgene_119569)
