[The description below was written by a language model from this plasmid's Addgene catalogue record and the feature table of its GenBank file.]
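Description:
pC0.051 is a Level 0 promoter part from the CyanoGate modular cloning suite, a Golden Gate toolkit that extends the plant MoClo syntax to cyanobacterial engineering. It is built on the pICH41295 Level 0 acceptor backbone and is classed as a synthetic biology vector. The held sequence record is a 2,483 bp circular plasmid. It is maintained in E. coli through a high-copy ColE1/pUC-type origin of replication and is selected with spectinomycin. Resistance comes from an aadA (SmR) aminoglycoside adenylyltransferase gene, which also confers streptomycin resistance. An AmpR (bla) promoter is annotated upstream of this gene and presumably drives it.

The payload is PrnpB, described by the depositor as the RNase P subunit B promoter, carried as an insert of about 230 bp. The record notes a modification: a 22 bp ribosome binding site (RBS*) was added upstream of the ATG, so the part supplies both transcription and translation initiation signals for a downstream coding sequence. The record does not state which organism the promoter comes from. The insert was cloned using BpiI sites, which were destroyed during assembly, as is usual for Type IIS cloning into a Level 0 acceptor. The feature table annotates only backbone elements (resistance cassette, origin and common primer binding sites), and the promoter insert itself is not marked.

As a Level 0 part, the plasmid is not an expression construct in its own right. It serves as a standardised building block to be combined with coding sequence and terminator parts in higher-level MoClo assemblies, producing transcription units for expression in cyanobacteria.
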