LOCUS       Exported 2483 bp ds-DNA circular SYN 13-MAY-2021
DEFINITION  Level 0 part. Promoter.
ACCESSION   .
VERSION     .
KEYWORDS    pC0.051
SOURCE      synthetic DNA construct
  ORGANISM  synthetic DNA construct
REFERENCE   1 (bases 1 to 2483)
  AUTHORS   Vasudevan R, Gale GAR, Schiavon AA, Puzorjov A, Malin J, Gillespie
            MD, Vavitsas K, Zulkower V, Wang B, Howe CJ, Lea-Smith DJ, McCormick
            AJ
  TITLE     CyanoGate: A Modular Cloning Suite for Engineering Cyanobacteria
            Based on the Plant MoClo Syntax.
  JOURNAL   Plant Physiol. 2019 May;180(1):39-55. doi: 10.1104/pp.18.01401. Epub
            2019 Feb 28.
  PUBMED    30819783
REFERENCE   2 (bases 1 to 2483)
  AUTHORS   .
  TITLE     Direct Submission
  JOURNAL   Exported May 13, 2021 from SnapGene Server 1.1.58
            http://www.snapgene.com
FEATURES             Location/Qualifiers
     source          1..2483
                     /organism="synthetic DNA construct"
                     /mol_type="other DNA"
     primer_bind     complement(24..42)
                     /label=pBRforEco
                     /note="pBR322 vectors, upsteam of EcoRI site, forward
                     primer"
     promoter        110..214
                     /gene="bla"
                     /label=AmpR promoter
     CDS             436..1227
                     /codon_start=1
                     /gene="aadA"
                     /product="aminoglycoside adenylyltransferase (Murphy,
                     1985)"
                     /label=SmR
                     /note="confers resistance to spectinomycin and
                     streptomycin"
                     /translation="MREAVIAEVSTQLSEVVGVIERHLEPTLLAVHLYGSAVDGGLKPH
                     SDIDLLVTVTVRLDETTRRALINDLLETSASPGESEILRAVEVTIVVHDDIIPWRYPAK
                     RELQFGEWQRNDILAGIFEPATIDIDLAILLTKAREHSVALVGPAAEELFDPVPEQDLF
                     EALNETLTLWNSPPDWAGDERNVVLTLSRIWYSAVTGKIAPKDVAADWAMERLPAQYQP
                     VILEARQAYLGQEEDRLASRADQLEEFVHYVKGEITKVVGK"
     rep_origin      1398..1986
                     /direction=RIGHT
                     /label=ori
                     /note="high-copy-number ColE1/pMB1/pBR322/pUC origin of
                     replication"
     primer_bind     1887..1906
                     /label=pBR322ori-F
                     /note="pBR322 origin, forward primer"
     primer_bind     2140..2157
                     /label=L4440
                     /note="L4440 vector, forward primer"
ORIGIN
        1 gtggctcttc agtggacgaa agggcctcgt gatacgccta tttttatagg ttaatgtcat
       61 gataataatg gtttcttaga cgtcaggtgg cacttttcgg ggaaatgtgc gcggaacccc
      121 tatttgttta tttttctaaa tacattcaaa tatgtatccg ctcatgagac aataaccctg
      181 ataaatgctt caataatatt gaaaaaggaa gagtatgcgc tcacgcaact ggtccagaac
      241 cttgaccgaa cgcagcggtg gtaacggcgc agtggcggtt ttcatggctt gttatgactg
      301 tttttttttg gggtacagtc tatgcctcgg gcatccaagc agcaagcgcg ttacgccgtg
      361 ggtcgatgtt tgatgttatg gagcagcaac gatgttacgc agcagggcag tcgccctaaa
      421 acaaagttaa acatcatgag ggaagcggtg atcgccgaag tatcgactca actatcagag
      481 gtagttggcg tcatcgagcg ccatctcgaa ccgacgttgc tggccgtaca tttgtacggc
      541 tccgcagtgg atggcggcct gaagccacac agcgatattg atttgctggt tacggtgacc
      601 gtaaggcttg atgaaacaac gcggcgagct ttgatcaacg accttttgga aacttcggct
      661 tcccctggag agagcgagat tctccgcgct gtagaagtca ccattgttgt gcacgacgac
      721 atcattccgt ggcgttatcc agctaagcgc gaactgcaat ttggagaatg gcagcgcaat
      781 gacattcttg caggtatctt cgagccagcc acgatcgaca ttgatctggc tatcttgctg
      841 acaaaagcaa gagaacatag cgttgccttg gtaggtccag cggcggagga actctttgat
      901 ccggttcctg aacaggatct atttgaggcg ctaaatgaaa ccttaacgct atggaactcg
      961 ccgcccgact gggctggcga tgagcgaaat gtagtgctta cgttgtcccg catttggtac
     1021 agcgcagtaa ccggcaaaat cgcgccgaag gatgtcgctg ccgactgggc aatggagcgc
     1081 ctgccggccc agtatcagcc cgtcatactt gaagctagac aggcttatct tggacaagaa
     1141 gaagatcgct tggcctcgcg cgcagatcag ttggaagaat ttgtccatta cgtaaaaggc
     1201 gagatcacca aggtagtcgg caaataactg tcagaccaag tttactcata tatactttag
     1261 attgatttaa aacttcattt ttaatttaaa aggatctagg tgaagatcct ttttgataat
     1321 ctcatgacca aaatccctta acgtgagttt tcgttccact gagcgtcaga ccccgtagaa
     1381 aagatcaaag gatcttcttg agatcctttt tttctgcgcg taatctgctg cttgcaaaca
     1441 aaaaaaccac cgctaccagc ggtggtttgt ttgccggatc aagagctacc aactcttttt
     1501 ccgaaggtaa ctggcttcag cagagcgcag ataccaaata ctgttcttct agtgtagccg
     1561 tagttaggcc accacttcaa gaactctgta gcaccgccta catacctcgc tctgctaatc
     1621 ctgttaccag tggctgctgc cagtggcgat aagtcgtgtc ttaccgggtt ggactcaaga
     1681 cgatagttac cggataaggc gcagcggtcg ggctgaacgg ggggttcgtg cacacagccc
     1741 agcttggagc gaacgaccta caccgaactg agatacctac agcgtgagct atgagaaagc
     1801 gccacgcttc ccgaagggag aaaggcggac aggtatccgg taagcggcag ggtcggaaca
     1861 ggagagcgca cgagggagct tccaggggga aacgcctggt atctttatag tcctgtcggg
     1921 tttcgccacc tctgacttga gcgtcgattt ttgtgatgct cgtcaggggg gcggagccta
     1981 tggaaaaacg ccagcaacgc ggccttttta cggttcctgg ccttttgctg gccttttgct
     2041 cacatgttct ttcctgcgtt atcccctgat tctgtggata accgtattac cgcctttgag
     2101 tgagctgata ccgctcgccg cagccgaacg accgagcgca gcgagtcagt gagcgaggaa
     2161 gcggaagagc gcccaatacg caaaccgcct ctccccgcgc gttggccgat tcattaatca
     2221 ctctgtggtc tcaggagttc aatgcggtcc aatacctccc ctgcccaact gggtaagctc
     2281 gcggctccac tgagtaatac agacaaggct aaacaggcaa attttttcat tggtcaactc
     2341 ctagcaccaa tttcccaaga ctacggaggg ggcaatgaag tttcaattaa ttggggtcac
     2401 aaaccacagc ggcctatggc tctaatcaat ggcacactag aaaaactaga gtagtggagg
     2461 ttactagaat gtgagaccac gaa
//
